>Addgene plasmid #66508 | TA1-Tango | depositor partial sequence | sequence record 113629 | empty Tango
GACGGATCGGGAGATCTCCCGATCCCCTATGGTGCACTCTCAGTACAATCTGCTCTGATGCCGCATAGTT
AAGCCAGTATCTGCTCCCTGCTTGTGTGTTGGAGGTCGCTGAGTAGTGCGCGAGCAAAATTTAAGCTACA
ACAAGGCAAGGCTTGACCGACAATTGCATGAAGAATCTGCTTAGGGTTAGGCGTTTTGCGCTGCTTCGCG
ATGTACGGGCCAGATATACGCGTTGACATTGATTATTGACTAGTTATTAATAGTAATCAATTACGGGGTC
ATTAGTTCATAGCCCATATATGGAGTTCCGCGTTACATAACTTACGGTAAATGGCCCGCCTGGCTGACCG
CCCAACGACCCCCGCCCATTGACGTCAATAATGACGTATGTTCCCATAGTAACGCCAATAGGGACTTTCC
ATTGACGTCAATGGGTGGAGTATTTACGGTAAACTGCCCACTTGGCAGTACATCAAGTGTATCATATGCC
AAGTACGCCCCCTATTGACGTCAATGACGGTAAATGGCCCGCCTGGCATTATGCCCAGTACATGACCTTA
TGGGACTTTCCTACTTGGCAGTACATCTACGTATTAGTCATCGCTATTACCATGGTGATGCGGTTTTGGC
AGTACATCAATGGGCGTGGATAGCGGTTTGACTCACGGGGATTTCCAAGTCTCCACCCCATTGACGTCAA
TGGGAGTTTGTTTTGGCACCAAAATCAACGGGACTTTCCAAAATGTCGTAACAACTCCGCCCCATTGACG
CAAATGGGCGGTAGGCGTGTACGGTGGGAGGTCTATATAAGCAGAGCTCTCTGGCTAACTAGAGAACCCA
CTGCTTACTGGCTTATCGAAATTAATACGACTCACTATAGGGAGACCCAAGCTGGCTAGCGTTTAAACTT
AAGCTTGGTACCGAGCTCGGATCCACTAGTCCAGTGTGGTGGAATTCTGCAGATATCCAGCACAGTGGCG
GCCGCGCCACCATGAAGACGATCATCGCCCTGAGCTACATCTTCTGCCTGGTATTCGCCGACTACAAGGA
CGATGATGACGCCAGCATCGATACCGGTGGACGCACCCCACCCAGCCTGGGTCCCCAAGATGAGTCCTGC
ACCACCGCCAGCTCCTCCCTGGCCAAGGACACTTCATCGACCGGTGAGAACCTGTACTTCCAGCTAAGAT
TAGATAAAAGTAAAGTGATTAACAGCGCATTAGAGCTGCTTAATGAGGTCGGAATCGAAGGTTTAACAAC
CCGTAAACTCGCCCAGAAGCTAGGTGTAGAGCAGCCTACATTGTATTGGCATGTAAAAAATAAGCGGGCT
TTGCTCGACGCCTTAGCCATTGAGATGTTAGATAGGCACCATACTCACTTTTGCCCTTTAGAAGGGGAAA
GCTGGCAAGATTTTTTACGTAATAACGCTAAAAGTTTTAGATGTGCTTTACTAAGTCATCGCGATGGAGC
AAAAGTACATTTAGGTACACGGCCTACAGAAAAACAGTATGAAACTCTCGAAAATCAATTAGCCTTTTTA
TGCCAACAAGGTTTTTCACTAGAGAATGCATTATATGCACTCAGCGCTGTGGGGCATTTTACTTTAGGTT
GCGTATTGGAAGATCAAGAGCATCAAGTCGCTAAAGAAGAAAGGGAAACACCTACTACTGATAGTATGCC
GCCATTATTACGACAAGCTATCGAATTATTTGATCACCAAGGTGCAGAGCCAGCCTTCTTATTCGGCCTT
GAATTGATCATATGCGGATTAGAAAAACAACTTAAATGTGAAAGTGGGTCCGCGTACAGCCGCGCGCGTA
CGAAAAACAATTACGGGTCTACCATCGAGGGCCTGCTCGATCTCCCGGACGACGACGCCCCCGAAGAGGC
GGGGCTGGCGGCTCCGCGCCTGTCCTTTCTCCCCGCGGGACACACGCGCAGACTGTCGACGGCCCCCCCG
ACCGATGTCAGCCTGGGGGACGAGCTCCACTTAGACGGCGAGGACGTGGCGATGGCGCATGCCGACGCGC
TAGACGATTTCGATCTGGACATGTTGGGGGACGGGGATTCCCCGGGTCCGGGATTTACCCCCCACGACTC
CGCCCCCTACGGCGCTCTGGATATGGCCGACTTCGAGTTTGAGCAGATGTTTACCGATGCCCTTGGAATT
GACGAGTACGGTGGGTAGCTCGAGTCTAGAGGGCCCGTTTAAACCCGCTGATCAGCCTCGACTGTGCCTT
CTAGTTGCCAGCCATCTGTTGTTTGCCCCTCCCCCGTGCCTTCCTTGACCCTGGAAGGTGCCACTCCCAC
TGTCCTTTCCTAATAAAATGAGGAAATTGCATCGCATTGTCTGAGTAGGTGTCATTCTATTCTGGGGGGT
GGGGTGGGGCAGGACAGCAAGGGGGAGGATTGGGAAGACAATAGCAGGCATGCTGGGGATGCGGTGGGCT
CTATGGCTTCTGAGGCGGAAAGAACCAGCTGGGGCTCTAGGGGGTATCCCC
[124 nt withheld, positions 2502-2625]
C
[91 nt withheld, positions 2627-2717]
A
[49 nt withheld, positions 2719-2767]
CCTTTGACGTTGGAGTCCACGTTCTTT
[37 nt withheld, positions 2795-2831]
ACCCTATCTCGGTCTATTCTTTTGATTTATAAGGGATTTTGCCGATTTCGGCCTATTGGTTAAAAAATGA
GCTGATTTAACAAAAATTTAACGCGAATTAATTCTGTGGAATGTGTGTCAGTTAGGGTGTGGAAAGTCCC
CAGGCTCCCCAGCAGGCAGAAGTATGCAAAGCATGCATCTCAATTAGTCAGCAACCAGGTGTGGAAAGTC
CCCAGGCTCCCCAGCAGGCAGAAGTATGCAAAGCATGCATCTCAATTAGTCAGCAACCATAGTCCCGCCC
CTAACTCCGCCCATCCCGCCCCTAACTCCGCCCAGTTCCGCCCATTCTCCGCCCCATGGCTGACTAATTT
TTTTTATTTATGCAGAGGCCGAGGCCGCCTCTGCCTCTGAGCTATTCCAGAAGTAGTGAGGAGGCTTTTT
TGGAGGCCTAGGCTTTTGCAAAAAGCTCCCGGGAGCTTGTATATCCATTTTCGGATCTGATCAAGAGACA
GGATGAGGATCGTTTCGCATGATTGAACAAGATGGATTGCACGCAGGTTCTCCGGCCGCTTGGGTGGAGA
GGCTATTCGGCTATGACTGGGCACAACAGACAATCGGCTGCTCTGATGCCGCCGTGTTCCGGCTGTCAGC
GCAGGGGCGCCCGGTTCTTTTTGTCAAGACCGACCTGTCCGGTGCCCTGAATGAACTGCAGGACGAGGCA
GCGCGGCTATCGTGGCTGGCCACGACGGGCGTTCCTTGCGCAGCTGTGCTCGACGTTGTCACTGAAGCGG
GAAGGGACTGGCTGCTATTGGGCGAAGTGCCGGGGCAGGATCTCCTGTCATCTCACCTTGCTCCTGCCGA
GAAAGTATCCATCATGGCTGATGCAATGCGGCGGCTGCATACGCTTGATCCGGCTACCTGCCCATTCGAC
CACCAAGCGAAACATCGCATCGAGCGAGCACGTACTCGGATGGAAGCCGGTCTTGTCGATCAGGATGATC
TGGACGAAGAGCATCAGGGGCTCGCGCCAGCCGAACTGTTCGCCAGGCTCAAGGCGCGCATGCCCGACGG
CGAGGATCTCGTCGTGACCCATGGCGATGCCTGCTTGCCGAATATCATGGTGGAAAATGGCCGCTTTTCT
GGATTCATCGACTGTGGCCGGCTGGGTGTGGCGGACCGCTATCAGGACATAGCGTTGGCTACCCGTGATA
TTGCTGAAGAGCTTGGCGGCGAATGGGCTGACCGCTTCCTCGTGCTTTACGGTATCGCCGCTCCCGATTC
GCAGCGCATCGCCTTCTATCGCCTTCTTGACGAGTTCTTCTGAGCGGGACTCTGGGGTTCGAAATGACCG
ACCAAGCGACGCCCAACCTGCCATCACGAGATTTCGATTCCACCGCCGCCTTCTATGAAAGGTTGGGCTT
CGGAATCGTTTTCCGGGACGCCGGCTGGATGATCCTCCAGCGCGGGGATCTCATGCTGGAGTTCTTCGCC
CACCCCAACTTGTTTATTGCAGCTTATAATGGTTACAAATAAAGCAATAGCATCACAAATTTCACAAATA
AAGCATTTTTTTCACTGCATTCTAGTTGTGGTTTGTCCAAACTCATCAATGTATCTTATCATGTCTGTAT
ACCGTCGACCTCTAGCTAGAGCTTGGCGTAATCATGGTCATAGCTGTTTCCTGTGTGAAATTGTTATCCG
CTCACAATTCCACACAACATACGAGCCGGAAGCATAAAGTGTAAAGCCTGGGGTGCCTAATGAGTGAGCT
AACTCACATTAATTGCGTTGCGCTCACTGCCCGCTTTCCAGTCGGGAAACCTGTCGTGCCAGCTGCATTA
ATGAATCGGCCAACGCGCGGGGAGAGGCGGTTTGCGTATTGGGCGCTCTTCCGCTTCCTCGCTCACTGAC
TCGCTGCGCTCGGTCGTTCGGCTGCGGCGAGCGGTATCAGCTCACTCAAAGGCGGTAATACGGTTATCCA
CAGAATCAGGGGATAACGCAGGAAAGAACATGTGAGCAAAAGGCCAGCAAAAGGCCAGGAACCGTAAAAA
GGCCGCGTTGCTGGCGTTTTTCCATAGGCTCCGCCCCCCTGACGAGCATCACAAAAATCGACGCTCAAGT
CAGAGGTGGCGAAACCCGACAGGACTATAAAGATACCAGGCGTTTCCCCCTGGAAGCTCCCTCGTGCGCT
CTCCTGTTCCGACCCTGCCGCTTACCGGATACCTGTCCGCCTTTCTCCCTTCGGGAAGCGTGGCGCTTTC
TCATAGCTCACGCTGTAGGTATCTCAGTTCGGTGTAGGTCGTTCGCTCCAAGCTGGGCTGTGTGCACGAA
CCCCCCGTTCAGCCCGACCGCTGCGCCTTATCCGGTAACTATCGTCTTGAGTCCAACCCGGTAAGACACG
ACTTATCGCCACTGGCAGCAGCCACTGGTAACAGGATTAGCAGAGCGAGGTATGTAGGCGGTGCTACAGA
GTTCTTGAAGTGGTGGCCTAACTACGGCTACACTAGAAGAACAGTATTTGGTATCTGCGCTCTGCTGAAG
CCAGTTACCTTCGGAAAAAGAGTTGGTAGCTCTTGATCCGGCAAACAAACCACCGCTGGTAGCGGTTTTT
TTGTTTGCAAGCAGCAGATTACGCGCAGAAAAAAAGGATCTCAAGAAGATCCTTTGATCTTTTCTACGGG
GTCTGACGCTCAGTGGAACGAAAACTCACGTTAAGGGATTTTGGTCATGAGATTATCAAAAAGGATCTTC
ACCTAGATCCTTTTAAATTAAAAATGAAGTTTTAAATCAATCTAAAGTATATATGAGTAAACTTGGTCTG
ACAGTTACCAATGCTTAATCAGTGAGGCACCTATCTCAGCGATCTGTCTATTTCGTTCATCCATAGTTGC
CTGACTCCCCGTCGTGTAGATAACTACGATACGGGAGGGCTTACCATCTGGCCCCAGTGCTGCAATGATA
CCGCGAGACCCACGCTCACCGGCTCCAGATTTATCAGCAATAAACCAGCCAGCCGGAAGGGCCGAGCGCA
GAAGTGGTCCTGCAACTTTATCCGCCTCCATCCAGTCTATTAATTGTTGCCGGGAAGCTAGAGTAAGTAG
TTCGCCAGTTAATAGTTTGCGCAACGTTGTTGCCATTGCTACAGGCATCGTGGTGTCACGCTCGTCGTTT
GGTATGGCTTCATTCAGCTCCGGTTCCCAACGATCAAGGCGAGTTACATGATCCCCCATGTTGTGCAAAA
AAGCGGTTAGCTCCTTCGGTCCTCCGATCGTTGTCAGAAGTAAGTTGGCCGCAGTGTTATCACTCATGGT
TATGGCAGCACTGCATAATTCTCTTACTGTCATGCCATCCGTAAGATGCTTTTCTGTGACTGGTGAGTAC
TCAACCAAGTCATTCTGAGAATAGTGTATGCGGCGACCGAGTTGCTCTTGCCCGGCGTCAATACGGGATA
ATACCGCGCCACATAGCAGAACTTTAAAAGTGCTCATCATTGGAAAACGTTCTTCGGGGCGAAAACTCTC
AAGGATCTTACCGCTGTTGAGATCCAGTTCGATGTAACCCACTCGTGCACCCAACTGATCTTCAGCATCT
TTTACTTTCACCAGCGTTTCTGGGTGAGCAAAAACAGGAAGGCAAAATGCCGCAAAAAAGGGAATAAGGG
CGACACGGAAATGTTGAATACTCATACTCTTCCTTTTTCAATATTATTGAAGCATTTATCAGGGTTATTG
TCTCATGAGCGGATACATATTTGAATGTATTTAGAAAAATAAACAAATAGGGGTTCCGCGCACATTTCCC
CGAAAAGTGCCACCTGACGTC
