>Addgene plasmid #66508 | TA1-Tango | depositor partial sequence | sequence record 113630 | TA1
ATGATGCCTTTTTGTCATAATATCATCAACATTTCCTGCGTGAAAAACAATTGGTCTAATGACGTGAGGG
CTTCCCTGTACAGCCTCATGGTCTTGATAATTCTTACCACTTTGGTTGGCAATCTCATTGTGATTGTCAG
CATCTCTCATTTCAAGCAGCTGCATACTCCAACAAATTGGCTCATCCACTCCATGGCCACCGTCGATTTC
CTTCTTGGCTGCCTCGTCATGCCCTACAGCATGGTCCGCTCTGCCGAGCACTGTTGGTATTTCGGCGAAG
TGTTCTGCAAAATTCACACGTCTACGGATATCATGCTCAGCAGCGCTTCAATCTTTCACCTGAGTTTTAT
CAGTATAGACAGATACTACGCCGTTTGCGACCCTCTGCGATACAAAGCAAAGATGAATATCCTTGTGATT
TGTGTGATGATATTTATCTCCTGGAGCGTCCCAGCGGTATTCGCATTTGGCATGATCTTCCTGGAACTCA
ACTTTAAAGGAGCCGAGGAGATTTACTATAAGCATGTCCACTGTCGGGGTGGATGCTCCGTGTTTTTTAG
TAAAATCAGCGGCGTCCTGACGTTCATGACTTCCTTTTACATCCCGGGCTCAATCATGCTGTGCGTCTAT
TATAGGATCTATCTCATAGCTAAGGAGCAGGCACGGTTGATCAGCGACGCTAACCAGAAGCTGCAAATTG
GTTTGGAAATGAAAAACGGCATCTCCCAGTCTAAGGAGAGAAAAGCTGTTAAAACGCTGGGCATCGTCAT
GGGCGTCTTTCTGATATGTTGGTGTCCTTTCTTCATTTGTACTGTCATGGACCCTTTCCTGCACTACATT
ATACCGCCCACCCTGAACGACGTGCTTATCTGGTTCGGCTATCTGAATTCTACGTTCAATCCTATGGTGT
ACGCTTTCTTCTACCCTTGGTTTCGAAAGGCGCTGAAAATGATGCTGTTCGGCAAGATTTTCCAGAAGGA
TTCTAGTCGGTGTAAACTCTTTCTCGAATTGTCTAGC
