>Addgene plasmid #66508 | TA1-Tango | addgene partial sequence | sequence record 121554 | CMV-F 5'-CGCAAATGGGCGGTAGGCGTG-3'
GCTCTCTGGCTAACTAGAGAACCCACTGCTTACTGGCTTATCGAAATTAATACGACTCACTATAGGGAGA
CCCAAGCTGGCTAGCGTTTAAACTTAAGCTTGGTACCGAGCTCGGATCCACTAGTCCAGTGTGGTGGAAT
TCTGCAGATATCCAGCACAGTGGCGGCCGCGCCACCATGAAGACGATCATCGCCCTGAGCTACATCTTCT
GCCTGGTATTCGCCGACTACAAGGACGATGATGACGCCAGCATCGATATGATGCCTTTTTGTCATAATAT
CATCAACATTTCCTGCGTGAAAAACAATTGGTCTAATGACGTGAGGGCTTCCCTGTACAGCCTCATGGTC
TTGATAATTCTTACCACTTTGGTTGGCAATCTCATTGTGATTGTCAGCATCTCTCATTTCAAGCAGCTGC
ATACTCCAACAAATTGGCTCATCCACTCCATGGCCACCGTCGATTTCCTTCTTGGCTGCCTCGTCATGCC
CTACA
