>Addgene plasmid #66508 | TA1-Tango | addgene partial sequence | sequence record 121555 | Tet-R 5'-GGCGAGTTTACGGGTTGTTA-3'
GCTCTAATGCGCTGTTAATCACTTTACTTTTATCTAATCTTAGCTGGAAGTACAGGTTCTCACCGGTCGA
TGAAGTGTCCTTGGCCAGGGAGGAGCTGGCGGTGGTGCAGGACTCATCTTGGGGACCCAGGCTGGGTGGG
GTGCGTCCACCGGTATCGATGCTAGACAATTCGAGAAAGAGTTTACACCGACTAGAATCCTTCTGGAAAA
TCTTGCCGAACAGCATCATTTTCAGCGCCTTTCGAAACCAAGGGTAGAAGAAAGCGTACACCATAGGATT
GAACGTAGAATTCAGATAGCCGAACCAGATAAGCAC
