[The description below was written by a language model from this plasmid's Addgene catalogue record.]
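Description:
TA1-Tango is a mammalian expression plasmid from the PRESTO-Tango collection, carrying the human trace amine-associated receptor 1 (TAAR1, also called TA1) as a roughly 1 kb insert in the "empty Tango" backbone, which was itself derived from pcDNA3.1(+). It is maintained in E. coli as a high-copy plasmid under ampicillin selection. A neomycin resistance marker allows G418 selection of transfected mammalian cells. Receptor expression is driven by the CMV promoter, and the backbone supplies an N-terminal FLAG epitope that can be used to detect the receptor.

The receptor coding sequence was placed in the Tango cassette by restriction cloning, with NotI at the 5′ end. The depositor's comments indicate that a tTA (tetracycline transactivator) sequence lies downstream of the receptor. They also note that the site following tTA may be XbaI rather than XhoI in most plasmids of this series, so the identity of the 3′ site should be checked before it is relied on. The record does not itemise the other modules of the Tango fusion.

As the stated purpose describes, the design couples receptor activation to transcription. Agonist-induced arrestin translocation to the receptor leads to transcriptional activation, presumably through the receptor-linked tTA acting on a tTA-responsive reporter supplied separately in the assay cells. This gives a G protein-independent readout that can be run in parallel across many receptors. The plasmid is intended for ligand screening and pharmacological profiling of TAAR1 as part of a resource aimed at understudied, druggable GPCRs.
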