Addgene plasmid #66508: TA1-Tango
Purpose: Expression of G protein-coupled receptors for PRESTO-Tango: parallel receptorome expression and screening via transcriptional output, with transcriptional activation following arrestin translocation
Depositing lab: Bryan Roth. Publication: PRESTO-Tango as an open-source resource for interrogation of the druggable human GPCRome. Kroeze WK, Sassano MF, Huang XP, Lansu K, McCorvy JD, Giguere PM, Sciaky N, Roth BL. Nat Struct Mol Biol. 2015 May;22(5):362-9. doi: 10.1038/nsmb.3014. Epub 2015 Apr 20. PubMed 25895059.
Backbone
  Vector backbone: empty Tango
  Backbone size w/o insert (bp): 6632
  Vector type: Mammalian Expression
  Selectable markers: Neomycin (select with G418)
Growth in bacteria
  Bacterial resistance: Ampicillin, 100 μg/mL
  Growth temperature: 37°C
  Growth strain: DH5alpha
  Copy number: High Copy
Gene/Insert
  Gene/Insert name: TA1
  Species: H. sapiens (human)
  Insert size (bp): 1017
  Entrez Gene: TAAR1 (a.k.a. TA1, TAR1, TRAR1)
  Promoter: CMV
  Tag / fusion protein: FLAG (N terminal on backbone)
  Cloning method: Restriction Enzyme; 5′ cloning site NotI (not destroyed); 3′ cloning site XhoI (unknown if destroyed)
  Sequencing primers: 5′ CMV-F; 3′ Tet-R
Terms and licenses: Academic/Nonprofit Terms; Industry Terms: Not Available to Industry
Depositor comments: Please note: Most of the PRESTO-Tango vectors do not contain the XhoI cut site downstream of the tTA sequence and instead carry an XbaI site. If you need to perform an XhoI digest we recommend sequencing with a forward primer at the C-terminus of tTA to determine which of the two sites is present. Suggested primer: 5-gagctccacttagacggcgagg-3. Original backbone was pcDNA3.1(+). These plasmids were generated as part of the Illuminating the Druggable Genome (IDG) program sponsored by the NIH Common Fund. The goal of this program is to identify, gather, and distribute information and resources for proteins that currently are not well-studied yet belong to commonly drug-targeted protein families: protein kinases, non-olfactory G-protein coupled receptors (GPCRs), and ion channels. The IDG program is designed to develop fundamental research tools for understudied proteins, elucidate their function, and disseminate the IDG-related resources and data to the greater scientific community.
How to cite: TA1-Tango was a gift from Bryan Roth (Addgene plasmid # 66508 ; http://n2t.net/addgene:66508 ; RRID:Addgene_66508)
